>Addgene plasmid #220991 | pDY2261 hACTB atgRNA Paired Guide 1 | addgene full sequence | sequence record 437057 | Addgene NGS Result
CTCCATCCAGTCTATTAATTGTTGCCGGGAAGCTAGAGTAAGTAGTTCGCCAGTTAATAGTTTGCGCAAC
GTTGTTGCCATTGCTACAGGCATCGTGGTGTCACGCTCGTCGTTTGGTATGGCTTCATTCAGCTCCGGTT
CCCAACGATCAAGGCGAGTTACATGATCCCCCATGTTGTGCAAAAAAGCGGTTAGCTCCTTCGGTCCTCC
GATCGTTGTCAGAAGTAAGTTGGCCGCAGTGTTATCACTCATGGTTATGGCAGCACTGCATAATTCTCTT
ACTGTCATGCCATCCGTAAGATGCTTTTCTGTGACTGGTGAGTACTCAACCAAGTCATTCTGAGAATAGT
GTATGCGGCGACCGAGTTGCTCTTGCCCGGCGTCAATACGGGATAATACCGCGCCACATAGCAGAACTTT
AAAAGTGCTCATCATTGGAAAACGTTCTTCGGGGCGAAAACTCTCAAGGATCTTACCGCTGTTGAGATCC
AGTTCGATGTAACCCACTCGTGCACCCAACTGATCTTCAGCATCTTTTACTTTCACCAGCGTTTCTGGGT
GAGCAAAAACAGGAAGGCAAAATGCCGCAAAAAAGGGAATAAGGGCGACACGGAAATGTTGAATACTCAT
ACTCTTCCTTTTTCAATATTATTGAAGCATTTATCAGGGTTATTGTCTCATGAGCGGATACATATTTGAA
TGTATTTAGAAAAATAAACAAATAGGGGTTCCGCGCACATTTCCCCGAAAAGTGCCACCTGACGTCGCTA
GCTGTACAAAAAAGCAGGCTTTAAAGGAACCAATTCAGTCGACTGGATCCGGTACCAAGGTCGGGCAGGA
AGAGGGCCTATTTCCCATGATTCCTTCATATTTGCATATACGATACAAGGCTGTTAGAGAGATAATTAGA
ATTAATTTGACTGTAAACACAAAGATATTAGTACAAAATACGTGACGTAGAAAGTAATAATTTCTTGGGT
AGTTTGCAGTTTTAAAATTATGTTTTAAAATGGACTATCATATGCTTACCGTAACTTGAAAGTATTTCGA
TTTCTTGGCTTTATATATCTTGTGGAAAGGACGAAACACCGCTATTCTCGCAGCTCACCAGTTTTAGAGC
TAGAAATAGCAAGTTAAAATAAGGCTAGTCCGTTATCAACTTGAAAAAGTGGCACCGAGTCGGTGCATGA
TCCTGACGACGGAGACCGCCGTCGTCGACAAGCCTGAGCTGCGAGAATTTTTTTAAGCTTGGGCCGCTCG
AGGTACCTCTCTACATATGACATGTGAGCAAAAGGCCAGCAAAAGGCCAGGAACCGTAAAAAGGCCGCGT
TGCTGGCGTTTTTCCATAGGCTCCGCCCCCCTGACGAGCATCACAAAAATCGACGCTCAAGTCAGAGGTG
GCGAAACCCGACAGGACTATAAAGATACCAGGCGTTTCCCCCTGGAAGCTCCCTCGTGCGCTCTCCTGTT
CCGACCCTGCCGCTTACCGGATACCTGTCCGCCTTTCTCCCTTCGGGAAGCGTGGCGCTTTCTCATAGCT
CACGCTGTAGGTATCTCAGTTCGGTGTAGGTCGTTCGCTCCAAGCTGGGCTGTGTGCACGAACCCCCCGT
TCAGCCCGACCGCTGCGCCTTATCCGGTAACTATCGTCTTGAGTCCAACCCGGTAAGACACGACTTATCG
CCACTGGCAGCAGCCACTGGTAACAGGATTAGCAGAGCGAGGTATGTAGGCGGTGCTACAGAGTTCTTGA
AGTGGTGGCCTAACTACGGCTACACTAGAAGAACAGTATTTGGTATCTGCGCTCTGCTGAAGCCAGTTAC
CTTCGGAAAAAGAGTTGGTAGCTCTTGATCCGGCAAACAAACCACCGCTGGTAGCGGTGGTTTTTTTGTT
TGCAAGCAGCAGATTACGCGCAGAAAAAAAGGATCTCAAGAAGATCCTTTGATCTTTTCTACGGGGTCTG
ACGCTCAGTGGAACGAAAACTCACGTTAAGGGATTTTGGTCATGAGATTATCAAAAAGGATCTTCACCTA
GATCCTTTTAAATTAAAAATGAAGTTTTAAATCAATCTAAAGTATATATGAGTAAACTTGGTCTGACAGT
TACCAATGCTTAATCAGTGAGGCACCTATCTCAGCGATCTGTCTATTTCGTTCATCCATAGTTGCCTGAC
TCCCCGTCGTGTAGATAACTACGATACGGGAGGGCTTACCATCTGGCCCCAGTGCTGCAATGATACCGCG
AGATCCACGCTCACCGGCTCCAGATTTATCAGCAATAAACCAGCCAGCCGGAAGGGCCGAGCGCAGAAGT
GGTCCTGCAACTTTATCCGC
Features (pLannotate 1.2.2; 6 found; start..end, strand, type, name):
    631..735     -  promoter       AmpR promoter: bla
    773..790     +  protein_bind   attB1 (fragment): mutant version of attB; recombination site for the Gateway® BP reaction BP Clonase™
    842..1082    +  promoter       U6 promoter: RNA polymerase III promoter for human U6 snRNA
   1111..1186    +  misc_RNA       gRNA scaffold: guide RNA scaffold for the Streptococcus pyogenes CRISPR/Cas9 system
   1341..1929    -  rep_origin     ori: high-copy-number ColE1/pMB1/pBR322/pUC origin of replication
   2100..630     -  CDS            AmpR (across the origin): β-lactamase; bla; confers resistance to ampicillin, carbenicillin, and related antibiotics
