[The description below was written by a language model from this plasmid's Addgene catalogue record and pLannotate feature annotations shown in this document.]
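Description:
pDY2261 hACTB atgRNA Paired Guide 1 is a small (about 2.3 kb) CRISPR guide-expression plasmid built on the pU6-pegRNA-GG-acceptor backbone, a Golden Gate acceptor vector designed for cloning prime-editing guide RNAs. It is propagated in E. coli through a high-copy ColE1/pUC-type origin and selected with ampicillin via the β-lactamase gene and its native bla promoter. The annotation software also flags a short fragment resembling a Gateway attB1 site upstream of the expression cassette. This is only a partial match and the record does not indicate that it has any functional role.

The payload is a single RNA polymerase III transcription unit in which the human U6 promoter drives an attachment-site-containing guide RNA (atgRNA) directed at the human ACTB locus. According to the catalogue entry, the transcript consists of a spacer targeting ACTB, the Streptococcus pyogenes Cas9 guide scaffold, and a 3′ extension of the kind found in pegRNAs. In the PASTE approach described in the associated publication, such an extension templates the reverse-transcriptase-mediated writing of an integrase landing site into the genome at the nicked target, after which a serine integrase can insert a kilobase-scale donor cargo at that site. The plasmid itself carries no Cas9, reverse transcriptase, integrase, mammalian selection marker or reporter, so these components must be supplied from other constructs. The name identifies it as the first guide of a paired design, meant to be used with a partner atgRNA at the same locus, for transient delivery into human cells to enable programmable insertion at ACTB.
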