Addgene plasmid #220991: pDY2261 hACTB atgRNA Paired Guide 1
Purpose: hACTB atgRNA
Depositing lab: Omar Abudayyeh & Jonathan Gootenberg. Depositing organization: Massachusetts Institute of Technology. Publication: Precise kilobase-scale genomic insertions in mammalian cells using PASTE. Fell CW, Schmitt-Ulms C, Tagliaferri DV, Gootenberg JS, Abudayyeh OO. Nat Protoc. 2024 Dec 15. doi: 10.1038/s41596-024-01090-z. PubMed 39676077.
Backbone
  Vector backbone: pU6-pegRNA-GG-acceptor (Addgene #132777)
  Vector type: CRISPR
Growth in bacteria
  Bacterial resistance: Ampicillin, 100 μg/mL
  Growth temperature: 37°C
  Growth strain: NEB Stable
  Copy number: Unknown
Gene/Insert
  Gene/Insert name: ACTB atgRNA
  gRNA/shRNA sequence: GCTATTCTCGCAGCTCACCAgttttagagctagaaatagcaagttaaaataaggctagtccgttatcaacttgaaaaagtggcaccgagtcggtgcATGATCCTGACGACGGAGACCGCCGTCGTCGACAAGCC
  Species: H. sapiens (human)
  Entrez Gene: ACTB (a.k.a. BKRNS, BNS, BRWS1, CSMH, DDS1, PS1TP5BP1, THC8)
Terms and licenses: Academic/Nonprofit Terms; Industry Terms: Not Available to Industry
How to cite: pDY2261 hACTB atgRNA Paired Guide 1 was a gift from Omar Abudayyeh & Jonathan Gootenberg (Addgene plasmid # 220991 ; http://n2t.net/addgene:220991 ; RRID:Addgene_220991)
